Addgene plasmid #139069: pL90-Nat-2xHO
Purpose: CRISPR/Cas9 engineering of the HO endonuclease gene with nourseothricin selection
Depositing lab: Gianni Liti. Depositing organization: CNRS UMR 7284, Institut de recherche sur le cancer et le vieillissement (IRCAN). Publication: Intragenic repeat expansion in the cell wall protein gene HPF1 controls yeast chronological aging. Barre B, Hallin J, Yue JX, Persson K, Mikhalev E, Irizar A, Holt S, Thompson D, Molin M, Warringer J, Liti G. Genome Res. 2020 Apr 10. pii: gr.253351.119. doi: 10.1101/gr.253351.119. PubMed 32277013.
Backbone
  Vector backbone: pL59-Nat
  Backbone manufacturer: Addgene plasmid # 140465, based on backbone made by Jean-Marc Daran (Addgene plasmid # 101165)
  Total vector size (bp): 10002
  Modifications to backbone: Insertion of two guide RNAs targeting the HO locus
  Vector type: Bacterial Expression, Yeast Expression
  Selectable markers: Nourseothricin
Growth in bacteria
  Bacterial resistance: Ampicillin, 100 μg/mL
  Growth temperature: 37°C
  Growth strain: DH5alpha
  Growth instructions: Plasmid yield is 1-5 ug in a miniprep
  Copy number: Unknown
Gene/Insert
  Gene/Insert name: Two guide RNAs targeting the HO endonuclease
  Insert size (bp): 432
  Promoter: TDH3
  Cloning method: Gibson Cloning
  Sequencing primers: 5′ CGGTAGGTATTGATTGTAATTCTG
Terms and licenses: Academic/Nonprofit Terms; Industry Terms: Not Available to Industry
Depositor comments: Experiments were performed with 2 hours recovery in YPD. Plasmid is loss performed with growth in rich medium and confirmed with loss of Nourseothricin resistance.
How to cite: pL90-Nat-2xHO was a gift from Gianni Liti (Addgene plasmid # 139069 ; http://n2t.net/addgene:139069 ; RRID:Addgene_139069)
