[The description below was written by a language model from this plasmid's Addgene catalogue record and pLannotate feature annotations shown in this document.]
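Description:
pL90-Nat-2xHO is a 10,002 bp all-in-one CRISPR/Cas9 shuttle plasmid for editing the HO endonuclease gene in yeast. It derives from the pL59-Nat backbone, into which a 432 bp insert carrying two HO-targeting guide RNAs was introduced by Gibson cloning. In E. coli it is maintained through a high-copy ColE1/pUC-type origin and selected with ampicillin via the β-lactamase gene. In yeast, transformants are selected with nourseothricin through a natMX6 cassette. The feature table does not annotate a yeast replication origin, so the mode of maintenance in yeast cannot be stated from the record. The depositor does note that the plasmid is lost on growth in rich, non-selective medium, with loss confirmed by the disappearance of nourseothricin resistance.

The guide cassette is driven by the strong constitutive TDH3 (GAP) RNA polymerase II promoter and closed by a CYC1 terminator. Between them lie two tandem units, each comprising a hammerhead ribozyme fragment, a gap that presumably holds the spacer, and the Streptococcus pyogenes gRNA scaffold. In designs of this type, ribozymes flanking each guide self-cleave to release defined gRNAs from a single Pol II transcript; only the hammerhead elements are annotated here, so any 3′ processing element is not documented. The plasmid also encodes S. pyogenes Cas9 flanked at both ends by SV40 nuclear localization signals. The promoter and terminator controlling Cas9 are not annotated.

Supplying Cas9 and two guides from one plasmid lets a single transformation cut the HO locus at two sites. The construct was deposited with a study of yeast chronological aging.
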