Features (pLannotate 1.2.2; 13 found; start..end, strand, type, name):
      1..667     +  promoter       GAP promoter: S. cerevisiae TDH3; promoter for glyceraldehyde-3-phosphate dehydrogenase
    674..697     +  misc_RNA       sTRSV HHRz (fragment): hammerhead ribozyme from the tobacco ringspot virus satellite RNA (Khvorova et al., 2003)
    731..806     +  misc_RNA       gRNA scaffold: guide RNA scaffold for the Streptococcus pyogenes CRISPR/Cas9 system
    895..918     +  misc_RNA       sTRSV HHRz (fragment): hammerhead ribozyme from the tobacco ringspot virus satellite RNA (Khvorova et al., 2003)
    952..1027    +  misc_RNA       gRNA scaffold: guide RNA scaffold for the Streptococcus pyogenes CRISPR/Cas9 system
   1125..1352    +  terminator     CYC1 terminator (fragment): S. cerevisiae CYC1; transcription terminator for CYC1
   1593..2453    -  CDS            AmpR: β-lactamase; bla; confers resistance to ampicillin, carbenicillin, and related antibiotics
   2454..2558    -  promoter       AmpR promoter: bla
   2661..3249    +  rep_origin     ori: high-copy-number ColE1/pMB1/pBR322/pUC origin of replication
   3413..4534    +  gene           natMX6: yeast selectable marker conferring nourseothricin resistance
   4939..4958    +  CDS            SV40 NLS (fragment): nuclear localization signal of SV40 (simian virus 40) large T antigen
   4960..9060    +  CDS            Cas9: Cas9 (Csn1) endonuclease from the Streptococcus pyogenes Type II CRISPR/Cas system generates RNA-guided double strand breaks in DNA
   9064..9083    +  CDS            SV40 NLS (fragment): nuclear localization signal of SV40 (simian virus 40) large T antigen
>Addgene plasmid #139069 | pL90-Nat-2xHO | addgene full sequence | sequence record 296525 | Addgene NGS Result
TCATTATCAATACTGCCATTTCAAAGAATACGTAAATAATTAATAGTAGTGATTTTCCTAACTTTATTTA
GTCAAAAAATTAGCCTTTTAATTCTGCTGTAACCCGTACATGCCCAAAATAGGGGGCGGGTTACACAGAA
TATATAACATCGTAGGTGTCTGGGTGAACAGTTTATTCTTGGCATCCACTAAATATAATGGAGCCCGCTT
TTTAAGCTGGCATCCAGAAAAAAAAAGAATCCCAGCACCAAAATATTGTTTTCTTCACCAACCATCAGTT
CATAGGTCCATTCTCTTAGCGCAACTACAGAGAACAGGGGCACAAACAGGCAAAAAACGGGCACAACCTC
AATGGAGTGATGCAACCTGCCTGGAGTAAATGATGACACAAGGCAATTGACCCACGCATGTATCTATCTC
ATTTTCTTACACCTTCTATTACCTTCTGCTCTCTCTGATTTGGAAAAAGCTGAAAAAAAAGGTTGAAACC
AGTTCCCTGAAATTATTCCCCTACTTGACTAATAAGTATATAAAGACGGTAGGTATTGATTGTAATTCTG
TAAATCTATTTCTTAAACTTCTTAAATTCTACTTTTATAGTTAGTCTTTTTTTTAGTTTTAAAACACCAA
GAACTTAGTTTCGAATAAACACACATAAACAAACAAAAAAATACTGATGAGTCCGTGAGGACGAAACGAG
TAAGCTCGTCTATTTTTATAAAGATTGGAGGTTTTAGAGCTAGAAATAGCAAGTTAAAATAAGGCTAGTC
CGTTATCAACTTGAAAAAGTGGCACCGAGTCGGTGCTTTTGGCCGGCATGGTCCCAGCCTCCTCGCTGGC
GCCGGCTGGGCAACATGCTTCGGCATGGCGAATGGGACACAGCGCAAATCTTTACTGATGAGTCCGTGAG
GACGAAACGAGTAAGCTCGTCTAAAGACATCGCAAACGTCAGTTTTAGAGCTAGAAATAGCAAGTTAAAA
TAAGGCTAGTCCGTTATCAACTTGAAAAAGTGGCACCGAGTCGGTGCTTTTGGCCGGCATGGTCCCAGCC
TCCTCGCTGGCGCCGGCTGGGCAACATGCTTCGGCATGGCGAATGGGACACAGGCCCCTTTTCCTTTGTC
GATATCATGTAATTAGTTATGTCACGCTTACATTCACGCCCTCCCCCCACATCCGCTCTAACCGAAAAGG
AAGGAGTTAGACAACCTGAAGTCTAGGTCCCTATTTATTTTTTTATAGTTATGTTAGTATTAAGAACGTT
ATTTATATTTCAAATTTTTCTTTTTTTTCTGTACAAACGCGTGTACGCATGTAACATTATACTGAAAACC
TTGCTTGAGAAGGTTTTGGGACAAGCTTACGTCTCACGGATCGTATATGCCGTAGCGACAATCTAAGAAC
TATGCGAGGACACGCTAGCAGCTGTATTCACGTAGACGGATAGGTATAGCCAGACATCAGCAGCATACTT
CGGGAACCGTAGGCCACCGAGCGGCCGCGATTATCAAAAAGGATCTTCACCTAGATCCTTTTAAATTAAA
AATGAAGTTTTAAATCAATCTAAAGTATATATGAGTAAACTTGGTCTGACAGTTACCAATGCTTAATCAG
TGAGGCACCTATCTCAGCGATCTGTCTATTTCGTTCATCCATAGTTGCCTGACTCCCCGTCGTGTAGATA
ACTACGATACGGGAGGGCTTACCATCTGGCCCCAGTGCTGCAATGATACCGCGGGACCCACGCTCACCGG
CTCCAGATTTATCAGCAATAAACCAGCCAGCCGGAAGGGCCGAGCGCAGAAGTGGTCCTGCAACTTTATC
CGCCTCCATCCAGTCTATTAATTGTTGCCGGGAAGCTAGAGTAAGTAGTTCGCCAGTTAATAGTTTGCGC
AACGTTGTTGCCATTGCTACAGGCATCGTGGTGTCACGCTCGTCGTTTGGTATGGCTTCATTCAGCTCCG
GTTCCCAACGATCAAGGCGAGTTACATGATCCCCCATGTTGTGCAAAAAAGCGGTTAGCTCCTTCGGTCC
TCCGATCGTTGTCAGAAGTAAGTTGGCCGCAGTGTTATCACTCATGGTTATGGCAGCACTGCATAATTCT
CTTACTGTCATGCCATCCGTAAGATGCTTTTCTGTGACTGGTGAGTACTCAACCAAGTCATTCTGAGAAT
AGTGTATGCGGCGACCGAGTTGCTCTTGCCCGGCGTCAATACGGGATAATACCGCGCCACATAGCAGAAC
TTTAAAAGTGCTCATCATTGGAAAACGTTCTTCGGGGCGAAAACTCTCAAGGATCTTACCGCTGTTGAGA
TCCAGTTCGATGTAACCCACTCGTGTACCCAACTGATCTTCAGCATCTTTTACTTTCACCAGCGTTTCTG
GGTGAGCAAAAACAGGAAGGCAAAATGCCGCAAAAAAGGGAATAAGGGCGACACGGAAATGTTGAATACT
CATACTCTTCCTTTTTCAATATTATTGAAGCATTTATCAGGGTTATTGTCTCATGAGCGGATACATATTT
GAATGTATTTAGAAAAATAAACAAATAGGGGTTCCGCGCACATTTCCCCGAAAAGTGCCACCTGTCATGA
CCAAAATCCCTTAACGTGAGTTTTCGTTCCACTGAGCGTCAGACCCCGTAGAAAAGATCAAAGGATCTTC
TTGAGATCCTTTTTTTCTGCGCGTAATCTGCTGCTTGCAAACAAAAAAACCACCGCTACCAGCGGTGGTT
TGTTTGCCGGATCAAGAGCTACCAACTCTTTTTCCGAAGGTAACTGGCTTCAGCAGAGCGCAGATACCAA
ATACTGTTCTTCTAGTGTAGCCGTAGTTAGGCCACCACTTCAAGAACTCTGTAGCACCGCCTACATACCT
CGCTCTGCTAATCCTGTTACCAGTGGCTGCTGCCAGTGGCGATAAGTCGTGTCTTACCGGGTTGGACTCA
AGACGATAGTTACCGGATAAGGCGCAGCGGTCGGGCTGAACGGGGGGTTCGTGCACACAGCCCAGCTTGG
AGCGAACGACCTACACCGAACTGAGATACCTACAGCGTGAGCTATGAGAAAGCGCCACGCTTCCCGAAGG
GAGAAAGGCGGACAGGTATCCGGTAAGCGGCAGGGTCGGAACAGGAGAGCGCACGAGGGAGCTTCCAGGG
GGAAACGCCTGGTATCTTTATAGTCCTGTCGGGTTTCCCCACCTCTGACTTGAGCGTCGATTTTTGTGAT
GCTCGTCAGGGGGGCGGAGCCTATGGAAAAACGCCAGCAACGCGGCCTTTTTACGGTTCCTGGCCTTTTG
CTGGCCTTTTGCTCACATGTTCTTTCCTGCGTTATCCCCTGATTCTGTGGATAACCGTGCGGACTATATG
TGAAGGCATGGCTATGGCACGGCAGACATTCCGCCAGATCATCAATAGGCACGACATGGAGGCCCAGAAT
ACCCTCCTTGACAGTCTTGACGTGCGCAGCTCAGGGGCATGATGTGACTGTCGCCCGTACATTTAGCCCA
TACATCCCCATGTATAATCATTTGCATCCATACATTTTGATGGCCGCACGGCGCGAAGCAAAAATTACGG
CTCCTCGCTGCAGACCTGCGAGCAGGGAAACGCTCCCCTCACAGACGCGTTGAATTGTCCCCACGCCGCG
CCCCTGTAGAGAAATATAAAAGGTTAGGATTTGCCACTGAGGTTCTTCTTTCATATACTTCCTTTTAAAA
TCTTGCTAGGATACAGTTCTCACATCACATCCGAACATAAACAAGGATCCATGGGTACTACTCTTGACGA
CACGGCTTACCGGTACCGCACCAGTGTCCCGGGGGACGCCGAGGCCATCGAGGCACTGGATGGGTCCTTC
ACCACCGACACCGTCTTCCGCGTCACCGCCACCGGGGACGGCTTCACCCTGCGGGAGGTGCCGGTGGACC
CGCCCCTGACCAAGGTGTTCCCCGACGACGAATCGGACGACGAATCGGACGACGGGGAGGACGGCGACCC
GGACTCCCGGACGTTCGTCGCGTACGGGGACGACGGCGACCTGGCGGGCTTCGTGGTCGTCTCGTACTCC
GGCTGGAACCGCCGGCTGACCGTCGAGGACATCGAGGTCGCCCCGGAGCACCGGGGGCACGGGGTCGGGC
GCGCGTTGATGGGGCTCGCGACGGAGTTCGCCCGCGAGCGGGGCGCCGGGCACCTCTGGCTGGAGGTCAC
CAACGTCAACGCACCGGCGATCCACGCGTACCGGCGGATGGGGTTCACCCTCTGCGGCCTGGACACCGCC
CTGTACGACGGCACCGCCTCGGACGGCGAGCAGGCGCTCTACATGAGCATGCCCTGCCCCTAACTCGAGG
ACAATAAAAAGATTCTTGTTTTCAAGAACTTGTCATTTGTATAGTTTTTTTATATTGTAGTTGTTCTATT
TTAATCAAATGTTAGCGTGATTTATATTTTTTTTCGCCTCGACATCATCTGCCCAGATGCGAAGTTAAGT
GCGCAGAAAGTAATATCATGCGTCAATCGTATGTGAATGCTGGTCGCTATACTGGAGCTCTCGAGAACCC
TCACCTTTCGAGAGGACGATGCCCGTGTCTAAATGATTCGACCAGCCTAAGAATGTTCAACAATCTATAA
TCAGTCCATAGTCAACAAGAGCCCTCAAAGTTGATATCGTTTAGTGATCTCCCTCGAGATGAGCGGAGGA
TGGTTGCTTTTTGGGGAGCCCTAAGTGGTACGTGCGGCGAGCGGGATGTTTCCCCATTAGGCAAAGGACG
ACCGGGTAACCCCTCGAGAAAAAAAATTTTTCGCCGCTAATCTGGTGTTATATAAAGCTCCCCCTGCTCC
TGGAATTTTTTTCCTTGTCAACTCACACCGGAAATCAAGGCATTTCATTCTGAGTAGTTCTTAAAAACAT
AATCAACAATGGATTATAAAGATGACGATGACAAACCTCCAAAAAAGAAGAGAAAGGTCGATAAGAAATA
CTCAATAGGCTTAGATATCGGCACAAATAGCGTCGGATGGGCGGTGATCACTGATGAATATAAGGTTCCG
TCTAAAAAGTTCAAGGTTCTGGGAAATACAGACCGCCACAGTATCAAAAAAAATCTTATAGGGGCTCTTT
TATTTGACAGTGGAGAGACAGCGGAAGCGACTCGTCTCAAACGGACAGCTCGTAGAAGGTATACACGTCG
GAAGAATCGTATTTGTTATCTACAGGAGATTTTTTCAAATGAGATGGCGAAAGTAGATGATAGTTTCTTT
CATCGACTTGAAGAGTCTTTTTTGGTGGAAGAAGACAAGAAGCATGAACGTCATCCTATTTTTGGAAATA
TAGTAGATGAAGTTGCTTATCATGAGAAATATCCAACTATCTATCATCTGCGAAAAAAATTGGTAGATTC
TACTTATAAAGCGGATTTGCGCTTAATCTATTTGGCCTTAGCGCATATGATTAAGTTTCGTGGTCATTTT
TTGATTGAGGGAGATTTAAATCCTGATAATAGTGATGTGGACAAACTATTTATCCAGTTGGTACAAACCT
ACAATCAATTATTTGAAGAAAACCCTATTAACGCAAGTGGAGTAGATGCTAAAGCGATTCTTTCTGCACG
ATTGAGTAAATCAAGACGATTAGAAAATCTCATTGCTCAGCTCCCCGGTGAGAAGAAAAATGGCTTATTT
GGGAATCTCATTGCTTTGTCATTGGGTTTGACCCCTAATTTTAAATCAAATTTTGATTTGGCAGAAGATG
CTAAATTACAGCTTTCAAAAGATACTTACGATGATGATTTAGATAATTTATTGGCGCAAATTGGAGATCA
ATATGCTGATTTGTTTTTGGCAGCTAAGAATTTATCAGATGCTATTTTACTTTCAGATATCCTAAGAGTA
AATACTGAAATAACTAAGGCTCCCCTATCAGCTTCAATGATTAAACGCTACGATGAACATCATCAAGACT
TGACTCTTTTAAAAGCTTTAGTTCGACAACAACTTCCAGAAAAGTATAAAGAAATCTTTTTTGATCAATC
AAAAAACGGATATGCAGGTTATATTGATGGGGGAGCTAGCCAAGAAGAATTTTATAAATTTATCAAACCA
ATTTTAGAAAAAATGGATGGTACTGAGGAATTATTGGTGAAACTAAATCGTGAAGATTTGCTGCGCAAGC
AACGGACCTTTGACAACGGCTCTATTACCCATCAAATTCACTTGGGTGAGCTGCATGCTATTTTGAGAAG
ACAAGAAGACTTTTATCCATTTTTAAAAGACAATCGTGAGAAGATTGAAAAAATCTTGACTTTTCGAATT
CCTTATTATGTTGGTCCATTGGCGCGTGGCAATAGTCGTTTTGCATGGATGACTCGGAAGTCTGAAGAAA
CAATTACCCCATGGAATTTTGAAGAAGTTGTCGATAAAGGTGCTTCAGCTCAATCATTTATTGAACGCAT
GACAAACTTTGATAAAAATCTTCCAAATGAAAAAGTACTACCAAAACATAGTTTGCTTTATGAGTATTTT
ACGGTTTATAACGAATTGACAAAGGTCAAATATGTTACTGAAGGAATGCGAAAACCAGCATTTCTTTCAG
GTGAACAGAAGAAAGCCATTGTTGATTTACTCTTCAAAACAAATCGAAAAGTAACCGTTAAGCAATTAAA
AGAAGATTATTTCAAAAAAATAGAATGTTTTGATAGTGTTGAAATTTCAGGAGTTGAAGATAGATTTAAT
GCTTCATTAGGTACCTACCATGATTTGCTAAAAATTATTAAAGATAAAGATTTTTTGGATAATGAAGAAA
ATGAAGATATCTTAGAGGATATTGTTTTAACATTGACCTTATTTGAAGATAGGGAGATGATTGAGGAAAG
ACTTAAAACATATGCTCACCTCTTTGATGATAAGGTGATGAAACAGCTTAAACGTCGCCGTTATACTGGT
TGGGGACGTTTGTCTCGAAAATTGATTAATGGTATTAGGGATAAGCAATCTGGCAAAACAATATTAGATT
TTTTGAAATCAGATGGTTTTGCCAATCGCAATTTTATGCAGCTGATCCATGATGATAGTTTGACATTTAA
AGAAGACATTCAAAAAGCACAAGTGTCTGGACAAGGCGATAGTTTACATGAACATATTGCAAATTTAGCT
GGTAGCCCTGCTATTAAAAAAGGTATTTTACAGACTGTAAAAGTTGTTGATGAATTGGTCAAAGTAATGG
GGCGGCATAAGCCAGAAAATATCGTTATTGAAATGGCACGTGAAAATCAGACAACTCAAAAGGGCCAGAA
AAATTCGCGAGAGCGTATGAAACGAATCGAAGAAGGTATCAAAGAATTAGGAAGTCAGATTCTTAAAGAG
CATCCTGTTGAAAATACTCAATTGCAAAATGAAAAGCTCTATCTCTATTATCTCCAAAATGGAAGAGACA
TGTATGTGGACCAAGAATTAGATATTAATCGTTTAAGTGATTATGATGTCGATCACATTGTTCCACAAAG
TTTCCTTAAAGACGATTCAATAGACAATAAGGTCTTAACGCGTTCTGATAAAAATCGTGGTAAATCGGAT
AACGTTCCAAGTGAAGAAGTAGTCAAAAAGATGAAAAACTATTGGAGACAACTTCTAAACGCCAAGTTAA
TCACTCAACGTAAGTTTGATAATTTAACGAAAGCTGAACGTGGAGGTTTGAGTGAACTTGATAAAGCTGG
TTTTATCAAACGCCAATTGGTTGAAACTCGCCAAATCACTAAGCATGTGGCACAAATTTTGGATAGTCGC
ATGAATACTAAATACGATGAAAATGATAAACTTATTCGAGAGGTTAAAGTGATTACCTTAAAATCTAAAT
TAGTTTCTGACTTCCGAAAAGATTTCCAATTCTATAAAGTACGTGAGATTAACAATTACCATCATGCCCA
TGATGCGTATCTAAATGCCGTCGTTGGAACTGCTTTGATTAAGAAATATCCAAAACTTGAATCGGAGTTT
GTCTATGGTGATTATAAAGTTTATGATGTTCGTAAAATGATTGCTAAGTCTGAGCAAGAAATAGGCAAAG
CAACCGCAAAATATTTCTTTTACTCTAATATCATGAACTTCTTCAAAACAGAAATTACACTTGCAAATGG
AGAGATTCGCAAACGCCCTCTAATCGAAACTAATGGGGAAACTGGAGAAATTGTCTGGGATAAAGGGCGA
GATTTTGCCACAGTGCGCAAAGTATTGTCCATGCCCCAAGTCAATATTGTCAAGAAAACAGAAGTACAGA
CAGGCGGATTCTCCAAGGAGTCAATTTTACCAAAAAGAAATTCGGACAAGCTTATTGCTCGTAAAAAAGA
CTGGGATCCAAAAAAATATGGTGGTTTTGATAGTCCAACGGTAGCTTATTCAGTCCTAGTGGTTGCTAAG
GTGGAAAAAGGGAAATCGAAGAAGTTAAAATCCGTTAAAGAGTTACTAGGGATCACAATTATGGAAAGAA
GTTCCTTTGAAAAAAATCCGATTGACTTTTTAGAAGCTAAAGGATATAAGGAAGTTAAAAAAGACTTAAT
CATTAAACTACCTAAATATAGTCTTTTTGAGTTAGAAAACGGTCGTAAACGGATGCTGGCTAGTGCCGGA
GAATTACAAAAAGGAAATGAGCTGGCTCTGCCAAGCAAATATGTGAATTTTTTATATTTAGCTAGTCATT
ATGAAAAGTTGAAGGGTAGTCCAGAAGATAACGAACAAAAACAATTGTTTGTGGAGCAGCATAAGCATTA
TTTAGATGAGATTATTGAGCAAATCAGTGAATTTTCTAAGCGTGTTATTTTAGCAGATGCCAATTTAGAT
AAAGTTCTTAGTGCATATAACAAACATAGAGACAAACCAATACGTGAACAAGCAGAAAATATTATTCATT
TATTTACGTTGACGAATCTTGGAGCTCCCGCTGCTTTTAAATATTTTGATACAACAATTGATCGTAAACG
ATATACGTCTACAAAAGAAGTTTTAGATGCCACTCTTATCCATCAATCCATCACTGGTCTTTATGAAACA
CGCATTGATTTGAGTCAGCTAGGAGGTGACCCTCCAAAAAAGAAGAGAAAGGTCTGAGCGGTTTTGTATA
ACTAAATAATATTGGAAACTAAATACGAATACCCAAATTTTTTATCTAAATTTTGCCGAAAGATTAAAAT
CTGCAGAGATATCCGAAACAGGTAAATGGATGTTTCAATCCCTGTAGTCAGTCAGGAACCCATATTATAT
TACAGTATTAGTCGCCGCTTAGGCACGCCTTTAATTAGCAAAATCAAACCTTAAGTGCATATGCCGTATA
AGGGAAACTCAAAGAACTGGCATCGCAAAAATGAAAACATACGTTGAAACTACGGCAAAGGATTGGTCAG
ATCGCTTCATACAGGGAAAGTTCGGCATCAACATCTTTGGATAATATCAGAATGAGAAAGAACAGATACG
CAGTACGTTTTTTGGTGAGCTCTTTGCACTTCTTTAGTTCTTTCCATCAATATCAGTTTTTTAAACTTTT
AGGACTAAAAGTGATGTTTAACTTCAAAATGTTTAAAATTTTGTTCTTCCCGACGTTCATTAAGAATACT
AATACACTTTAATAATTATTTTAATATTTTGTTCTAAATAATGACTTTTAATTAAAAAAGATAAAATATA
AAAACATCATAATAACTCACCAGAGGTTAAGAACAAAAAAACAAATTAGATATCTGCTAATCCAATATAG
TTAAATCAATCTTTCCTTGGTATAATGGGTATATTACATATATTTCAAGGACCGACACTCCTACCAAATA
TCTAAAATTTACCATATTAACATAACATGTATATAAACGTCAAATCATAATCAGCACTAACGTCTCACGG
ATCGTATATGCCGTAGCGACAATCTAAGAACTATGCGAGGACACGCTAGGGCCAAGGCAAAAAGATTCCT
TGATTACGTAAGGGAGTTAGAATCATTTTGAATAAAAAACACGCTTTTTCAGTTCGAGTTTA
