>Addgene plasmid #139069 | pL90-Nat-2xHO | depositor partial sequence | sequence record 269042 | Fragment 1 containing gRNA1, used for Gibson assembly
TTTCGAATAAACACACATAAACAAACAAAAAAATACTGATGAGTCCGTGAGGACGAAACGAGTAAGCTCG
TCTATTTTTATAAAGATTGGAGGTTTTAGAGCTAGAAATAGCAAGTTAAAATAAGGCTAGTCCGTTATCA
ACTTGAAAAAGTGGCACCGAGTCGGTGCTTTTGGCCGGCATGGTCCCAGCCTCCTCGCTGGCGCCGGCTG
GGCAACATGCTTCGGCATGGCGAATGGGACACAGCGCAAATCTTTACTGAT
