>Addgene plasmid #139069 | pL90-Nat-2xHO | depositor partial sequence | sequence record 269043 | Fragment 2 containing gRNA2, used for Gibson assembly
GGACACAGCGCAAATCTTTACTGATGAGTCCGTGAGGACGAAACGAGTAAGCTCGTCTAAAGACATCGCA
AACGTCAGTTTTAGAGCTAGAAATAGCAAGTTAAAATAAGGCTAGTCCGTTATCAACTTGAAAAAGTGGC
ACCGAGTCGGTGCTTTTGGCCGGCATGGTCCCAGCCTCCTCGCTGGCGCCGGCTGGGCAACATGCTTCGG
CATGGCGAATGGGACACAGGCCCCTTTTCCTTTGTCGATATCAT
